Addgene plasmid #205753: pcDuex2-rsEGFP2-E
Purpose: Expression of rsEGFP2-E in mamalian cells
Depositing lab: Edward Boyden. Depositing organization: Massachusetts Institute of Technology. Publication: Temporally multiplexed imaging of dynamic signaling networks in living cells. Qian Y, Celiker OT, Wang Z, Guner-Ataman B, Boyden ES. Cell. 2023 Dec 7;186(25):5656-5672.e21. doi: 10.1016/j.cell.2023.11.010. Epub 2023 Nov 28. PubMed 38029746.
Backbone
  Vector backbone: pcDuex2
  Vector type: Mammalian Expression
Growth in bacteria
  Bacterial resistance: Ampicillin, 100 μg/mL
  Growth temperature: 37°C
  Growth strain: DH5alpha
  Copy number: High Copy
Gene/Insert
  Gene/Insert name: rsEGFP2-E
  Species: Synthetic
  Insert size (bp): 1062
  Mutation: wt
  Cloning method: Restriction Enzyme; 5′ cloning site Unknown (unknown if destroyed); 3′ cloning site Unknown (unknown if destroyed)
Terms and licenses: Academic/Nonprofit Terms; Industry Terms: Not Available to Industry
Depositor comments: Please visit https://www.biorxiv.org/content/10.1101/2022.08.22.504781v1.full for bioRxiv preprint.
How to cite: pcDuex2-rsEGFP2-E was a gift from Edward Boyden (Addgene plasmid # 205753 ; http://n2t.net/addgene:205753 ; RRID:Addgene_205753)
