[The description below was written by a language model from this plasmid's Addgene catalogue record and pLannotate feature annotations shown in this document.]
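Description:
pcDuex2-rsEGFP2-E is a 6.4 kb mammalian expression plasmid built on the pcDuex2 backbone and carrying a synthetic rsEGFP2-E coding sequence. It is maintained in E. coli as a high-copy plasmid through a ColE1/pUC-type origin and selected with ampicillin via the β-lactamase gene and its native promoter. An f1 origin is also present. A separate cassette, made up of the SV40 enhancer/early promoter, the neomycin phosphotransferase gene and an SV40 polyadenylation signal, could support G418 selection of stably transfected mammalian cells.

The payload sits downstream of the human CMV immediate-early enhancer and promoter and is terminated by the bovine growth hormone poly(A) signal. Between the CMV promoter and the open reading frame, the annotation detects a fragment of the bacterial trc promoter and a T7 gene 10 ribosome binding site. This arrangement suggests a dual-host design in which the same cassette can be expressed in both E. coli and mammalian cells, although the record states only mammalian expression as the purpose. The 1,062 bp insert consists of rsEGFP2, a reversibly photoswitchable, monomeric green fluorescent protein derived from Aequorea victoria GFP, followed directly by about 340 bp of additional coding sequence. The annotation tool matches that segment to a canine immunoglobulin heavy-chain variable region, which suggests an antibody-like or nanobody-type domain. The record does not define what the "E" in the name stands for, so the identity of this domain remains uncertain. The short HIV-1 LTR, ble and lacI hits are small fragments, probably backbone remnants. The associated publication concerns temporally multiplexed imaging of signaling networks in living cells, consistent with use of this construct as a photoswitchable fluorescent reporter component.
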