Features (pLannotate 1.2.2; 22 found; start..end, strand, type, name):
     28..80      -  misc_feature   bom (fragment): basis of mobility region from pBR322
    235..614     +  enhancer       CMV enhancer: human cytomegalovirus immediate early enhancer
    615..818     +  promoter       CMV promoter: human cytomegalovirus (CMV) immediate early promoter
    814..847     +  LTR            5' LTR (truncated) (fragment): truncated 5' long terminal repeat (LTR) from HIV-1
    860..883     +  promoter       trc promoter (fragment): strong E. coli promoter; hybrid between the trp and lac UV5 promoters
    912..934     +  RBS            RBS: efficient ribosome binding site from bacteriophage T7 gene 10 (Olins and Rangwala, 1989)
    944..1660    +  CDS            rsEGFP2: rsEGFP2 is a photoswitchable green fluorescent protein published in 2012, derived from Aequorea victoria. It is reported to be a rapidly-maturing monomer with moderate acid sensitivity.
   1664..2005    +  CDS            HV01_CANLF: Experimental evidence at protein level: Swiss-Prot protein existence level 1. From Canis lupus familiaris (Dog) (Canis familiaris).
   2046..2270    +  polyA_signal   bGH poly(A) signal: bovine growth hormone polyadenylation signal
   2274..2295    +  promoter       SV40 promoter (fragment): SV40 enhancer and early promoter
   2316..2744    +  rep_origin     f1 ori (sequence partly withheld): f1 bacteriophage origin of replication; arrow indicates direction of (+) strand synthesis
   2758..3087    +  promoter       SV40 promoter: SV40 enhancer and early promoter
   3154..3945    +  CDS            neo: KKA2_KLEPN - Also known as kan, nptII. Experimental evidence at protein level: Swiss-Prot protein existence level 1. Resistance to kanamycin, neomycin, paromomycin, ribostamycin, butirosin and gentamicin B. From Klebsiella pneumoniae.
   3969..4127    +  CDS            ble (fragment): BLE_KLEPN - Experimental evidence at protein level: Swiss-Prot protein existence level 1. Binding protein with a strong affinity to the bleomycin family of antibiotics. Binds to CL990; an antimitotic-antibiotic compound. From Klebsiella pneumoniae.
   4122..4243    +  polyA_signal   SV40 poly(A) signal: SV40 polyadenylation signal
   4316..4332    -  protein_bind   lac operator: The lac repressor binds to the lac operator to inhibit transcription in E. coli. This inhibition can be relieved by adding lactose or isopropyl-β-D-thiogalactopyranoside (IPTG). lac repressor encoded by lacI
   4340..4370    -  promoter       lac promoter: promoter for the E. coli lac operon
   4385..4406    -  protein_bind   CAP binding site: CAP binding activates transcription in the presence of cAMP. E. coli catabolite activator protein
   4419..4511    -  CDS            lacI (fragment): lac repressor; lacI; The lac repressor binds to the lac operator to inhibit transcription in E. coli. This inhibition can be relieved by adding lactose or isopropyl-β-D-thiogalactopyranoside (IPTG).
   4694..5282    -  rep_origin     ori: high-copy-number ColE1/pMB1/pBR322/pUC origin of replication
   5453..6313    -  CDS            AmpR: β-lactamase; bla; confers resistance to ampicillin, carbenicillin, and related antibiotics
   6314..6418    -  promoter       AmpR promoter: bla
>Addgene plasmid #205753 | pcDuex2-rsEGFP2-E | addgene full sequence | sequence record 405268 | Addgene NGS Result
GACGGATCGGGAGATCTCCCGATCCCCTATGGTGCACTCTCAGTACAATCTGCTCTGATGCCGCATAGTT
AAGCCAGTATCTGCTCCCTGCTTGTGTGTTGGAGGTCGCTGAGTAGTGCGCGAGCAAAATTTAAGCTACA
ACAAGGCAAGGCTTGACCGACAATTGCATGAAGAATCTGCTTAGGGTTAGGCGTTTTGCGCTGCTTCGCG
ATGTACGGGCCAGATATACGCGTTGACATTGATTATTGACTAGTTATTAATAGTAATCAATTACGGGGTC
ATTAGTTCATAGCCCATATATGGAGTTCCGCGTTACATAACTTACGGTAAATGGCCCGCCTGGCTGACCG
CCCAACGACCCCCGCCCATTGACGTCAATAATGACGTATGTTCCCATAGTAACGCCAATAGGGACTTTCC
ATTGACGTCAATGGGTGGAGTATTTACGGTAAACTGCCCACTTGGCAGTACATCAAGTGTATCATATGCC
AAGTACGCCCCCTATTGACGTCAATGACGGTAAATGGCCCGCCTGGCATTATGCCCAGTACATGACCTTA
TGGGACTTTCCTACTTGGCAGTACATCTACGTATTAGTCATCGCTATTACCATGGTGATGCGGTTTTGGC
AGTACATCAATGGGCGTGGATAGCGGTTTGACTCACGGGGATTTCCAAGTCTCCACCCCATTGACGTCAA
TGGGAGTTTGTTTTGGCACCAAAATCAACGGGACTTTCCAAAATGTCGTAACAACTCCGCCCCATTGACG
CAAATGGGCGGTAGGCGTGTACGGTGGGAGGTCTATATAAGCAGAGCTCTCTGGCTAACTAGAGAACCCA
CTGCTTACTGGTCCGGATTCAATTAATCATCGGCTCGTATAATATACCCGTTTTTTTGGGCTAGAAATAA
TTTTGTCTAACTTTAAGAAGGAGATATCTCGAGATGGTGAGCAAGGGCGAGGAGCTGTTCACCGGGGTGG
TGCCCATCCTGGTCGAGCTGGACGGCGACGTAAACGGCCACAAGTTCAGCGTGTCCGGCGAGGGCGAGGG
CGATGCCACCTACGGCAAGCTGACCCTGAAGTTCATCTGCACCACCGGCAAGCTGCCCGTGCCCTGGCCC
ACCCTCGTGACCACCCTGGCCTACGGCGTGCTGTGCTTCAGCCGCTACCCCGACCACATGAAGCAGCACG
ACTTCTTCAAGTCCGCCATGCCCGAAGGCTACGTCCAGGAGCGCACCATCTTCTTCAAGGACGACGGCAA
CTACAAGACCCGCGCCGAGGTGAAGTTCGAGGGCGACACCCTGGTGAACCGCATCGAGCTGAAGGGCATC
GACTTCAAGGAGGACGGCAACATCCTGGGGCACAAGCTGGAGTACAACTACAACAGCCACAACGTCTATA
TCATGGCCGACAAGCAGAAGAACGGCATCAAGTCTAACTTCAAGATCCGCCACAACATCGAGGACGGCAG
CGTGCAGCTCGCCGACCACTACCAGCAGAACACCCCCATCGGCGACGGCCCCGTGCTGCTGCCCGACAAC
CACTACCTGAGCACCCAGTCCAAGCTGAGCAAAGACCCCAACGAGAAGCGCGATCACATGGTCCTGCTGG
AGTTCGTGACCGCCGCCGGGATCACTCTCGGCATGGACGAGCTGTACAAGCTGCAAGTTCAACTGGTGGA
GTCAGGTGGTGCACTTGTTCAGCCGGGCGGTAGTTTGCGACTTTCATGCGCGGCGTCAGGTTTCCCTGTA
AACCGATACAGTATGAGGTGGTATAGACAAGCGCCCGGCAAAGAACGAGAATGGGTTGCAGGAATGAGTA
GTGCAGGAGATCGAAGTTCCTACGAAGACAGCGTTAAAGGGCGCTTCACTATCAGTCGAGATGATGCACG
GAACACCGTGTATCTGCAAATGAACAGCCTTAAACCTGAAGATACGGCCGTATATTATTGTAACGTCAAC
GTCGGATTTGAATACTGGGGACAGGGTACGCAAGTCACGGTATCTTAATCTAGAGGGCCCGTTTAAACCC
GCTGATCAGCCTCGACTGTGCCTTCTAGTTGCCAGCCATCTGTTGTTTGCCCCTCCCCCGTGCCTTCCTT
GACCCTGGAAGGTGCCACTCCCACTGTCCTTTCCTAATAAAATGAGGAAATTGCATCGCATTGTCTGAGT
AGGTGTCATTCTATTCTGGGGGGTGGGGTGGGGCAGGACAGCAAGGGGGAGGATTGGGAAGACAATAGCA
GGCATGCTGGGGATGCGGTGGGCTCTATGGCTTCTGAGGCGGAAAGAACCAGCTGGGGCTCTAGGGGGTA
TCCCC
[124 nt withheld, positions 2316-2439]
C
[91 nt withheld, positions 2441-2531]
A
[49 nt withheld, positions 2533-2581]
CCTTTGACGTTGGAGTCCACGTTCTTT
[37 nt withheld, positions 2609-2645]
ACCCTATCTCGGTCTATTCTTTTGATTTATAAGGGATTTTGCCGATTTCGGCCTATTGGTTAAAAAATGA
GCTGATTTAACAAAAATTTAACGCGAATTAATTCTGTGGAATGTGTGTCAGTTAGGGTGTGGAAAGTCCC
CAGGCTCCCCAGCAGGCAGAAGTATGCAAAGCATGCATCTCAATTAGTCAGCAACCAGGTGTGGAAAGTC
CCCAGGCTCCCCAGCAGGCAGAAGTATGCAAAGCATGCATCTCAATTAGTCAGCAACCATAGTCCCGCCC
CTAACTCCGCCCATCCCGCCCCTAACTCCGCCCAGTTCCGCCCATTCTCCGCCCCATGGCTGACTAATTT
TTTTTATTTATGCAGAGGCCGAGGCCGCCTCTGCCTCTGAGCTATTCCAGAAGTAGTGAGGAGGCTTTTT
TGGAGGCCTAGGCTTTTGCAAAAAGCTCCCGGGAGCTTGTATATCCATTTTCGGATCTGATCAAGAGACA
GGATGAGGATCGTTTCGCATGATTGAACAAGATGGATTGCACGCAGGTTCTCCGGCCGCTTGGGTGGAGA
GGCTATTCGGCTATGACTGGGCACAACAGACAATCGGCTGCTCTGATGCCGCCGTGTTCCGGCTGTCAGC
GCAGGGGCGCCCGGTTCTTTTTGTCAAGACCGACCTGTCCGGTGCCCTGAATGAACTGCAGGACGAGGCA
GCGCGGCTATCGTGGCTGGCCACGACGGGCGTTCCTTGCGCAGCTGTGCTCGACGTTGTCACTGAAGCGG
GAAGGGACTGGCTGCTATTGGGCGAAGTGCCGGGGCAGGATCTCCTGTCATCTCACCTTGCTCCTGCCGA
GAAAGTATCCATCATGGCTGATGCAATGCGGCGGCTGCATACGCTTGATCCGGCTACCTGCCCATTCGAC
CACCAAGCGAAACATCGCATCGAGCGAGCACGTACTCGGATGGAAGCCGGTCTTGTCGATCAGGATGATC
TGGACGAAGAGCATCAGGGGCTCGCGCCAGCCGAACTGTTCGCCAGGCTCAAGGCGCGCATGCCCGACGG
CGAGGATCTCGTCGTGACCCATGGCGATGCCTGCTTGCCGAATATCATGGTGGAAAATGGCCGCTTTTCT
GGATTCATCGACTGTGGCCGGCTGGGTGTGGCGGACCGCTATCAGGACATAGCGTTGGCTACCCGTGATA
TTGCTGAAGAGCTTGGCGGCGAATGGGCTGACCGCTTCCTCGTGCTTTACGGTATCGCCGCTCCCGATTC
GCAGCGCATCGCCTTCTATCGCCTTCTTGACGAGTTCTTCTGAGCGGGACTCTGGGGTTCGAAATGACCG
ACCAAGCGACGCCCAACCTGCCATCACGAGATTTCGATTCCACCGCCGCCTTCTATGAAAGGTTGGGCTT
CGGAATCGTTTTCCGGGACGCCGGCTGGATGATCCTCCAGCGCGGGGATCTCATGCTGGAGTTCTTCGCC
CACCCCAACTTGTTTATTGCAGCTTATAATGGTTACAAATAAAGCAATAGCATCACAAATTTCACAAATA
AAGCATTTTTTTCACTGCATTCTAGTTGTGGTTTGTCCAAACTCATCAATGTATCTTATCATGTCTGTAT
ACCGTCGACCTCTAGCTAGAGCTTGGCGTAATCATGGTCATAGCTGTTTCCTGTGTGAAATTGTTATCCG
CTCACAATTCCACACAACATACGAGCCGGAAGCATAAAGTGTAAAGCCTGGGGTGCCTAATGAGTGAGCT
AACTCACATTAATTGCGTTGCGCTCACTGCCCGCTTTCCAGTCGGGAAACCTGTCGTGCCAGCTGCATTA
ATGAATCGGCCAACGCGCGGGGAGAGGCGGTTTGCGTATTGGGCGCTCTTCCGCTTCCTCGCTCACTGAC
TCGCTGCGCTCGGTCGTTCGGCTGCGGCGAGCGGTATCAGCTCACTCAAAGGCGGTAATACGGTTATCCA
CAGAATCAGGGGATAACGCAGGAAAGAACATGTGAGCAAAAGGCCAGCAAAAGGCCAGGAACCGTAAAAA
GGCCGCGTTGCTGGCGTTTTTCCATAGGCTCCGCCCCCCTGACGAGCATCACAAAAATCGACGCTCAAGT
CAGAGGTGGCGAAACCCGACAGGACTATAAAGATACCAGGCGTTTCCCCCTGGAAGCTCCCTCGTGCGCT
CTCCTGTTCCGACCCTGCCGCTTACCGGATACCTGTCCGCCTTTCTCCCTTCGGGAAGCGTGGCGCTTTC
TCATAGCTCACGCTGTAGGTATCTCAGTTCGGTGTAGGTCGTTCGCTCCAAGCTGGGCTGTGTGCACGAA
CCCCCCGTTCAGCCCGACCGCTGCGCCTTATCCGGTAACTATCGTCTTGAGTCCAACCCGGTAAGACACG
ACTTATCGCCACTGGCAGCAGCCACTGGTAACAGGATTAGCAGAGCGAGGTATGTAGGCGGTGCTACAGA
GTTCTTGAAGTGGTGGCCTAACTACGGCTACACTAGAAGAACAGTATTTGGTATCTGCGCTCTGCTGAAG
CCAGTTACCTTCGGAAAAAGAGTTGGTAGCTCTTGATCCGGCAAACAAACCACCGCTGGTAGCGGTGGTT
TTTTTGTTTGCAAGCAGCAGATTACGCGCAGAAAAAAAGGATCTCAAGAAGATCCTTTGATCTTTTCTAC
GGGGTCTGACGCTCAGTGGAACGAAAACTCACGTTAAGGGATTTTGGTCATGAGATTATCAAAAAGGATC
TTCACCTAGATCCTTTTAAATTAAAAATGAAGTTTTAAATCAATCTAAAGTATATATGAGTAAACTTGGT
CTGACAGTTACCAATGCTTAATCAGTGAGGCACCTATCTCAGCGATCTGTCTATTTCGTTCATCCATAGT
TGCCTGACTCCCCGTCGTGTAGATAACTACGATACGGGAGGGCTTACCATCTGGCCCCAGTGCTGCAATG
ATACCGCGAGACCCACGCTCACCGGCTCCAGATTTATCAGCAATAAACCAGCCAGCCGGAAGGGCCGAGC
GCAGAAGTGGTCCTGCAACTTTATCCGCCTCCATCCAGTCTATTAATTGTTGCCGGGAAGCTAGAGTAAG
TAGTTCGCCAGTTAATAGTTTGCGCAACGTTGTTGCCATTGCTACAGGCATCGTGGTGTCACGCTCGTCG
TTTGGTATGGCTTCATTCAGCTCCGGTTCCCAACGATCAAGGCGAGTTACATGATCCCCCATGTTGTGCA
AAAAAGCGGTTAGCTCCTTCGGTCCTCCGATCGTTGTCAGAAGTAAGTTGGCCGCAGTGTTATCACTCAT
GGTTATGGCAGCACTGCATAATTCTCTTACTGTCATGCCATCCGTAAGATGCTTTTCTGTGACTGGTGAG
TACTCAACCAAGTCATTCTGAGAATAGTGTATGCGGCGACCGAGTTGCTCTTGCCCGGCGTCAATACGGG
ATAATACCGCGCCACATAGCAGAACTTTAAAAGTGCTCATCATTGGAAAACGTTCTTCGGGGCGAAAACT
CTCAAGGATCTTACCGCTGTTGAGATCCAGTTCGATGTAACCCACTCGTGCACCCAACTGATCTTCAGCA
TCTTTTACTTTCACCAGCGTTTCTGGGTGAGCAAAAACAGGAAGGCAAAATGCCGCAAAAAAGGGAATAA
GGGCGACACGGAAATGTTGAATACTCATACTCTTCCTTTTTCAATATTATTGAAGCATTTATCAGGGTTA
TTGTCTCATGAGCGGATACATATTTGAATGTATTTAGAAAAATAAACAAATAGGGGTTCCGCGCACATTT
CCCCGAAAAGTGCCACCTGACGTC
